Addgene plasmid #85497: pDule2-Tet2.0
Purpose: Plasmid for incorporating the non-canonical amino acid Tetrazine 2.0 with the Mj Tet2.0 synthetase and cognate amber suppressing tRNA in Ecoli.
Depositing lab: Ryan Mehl. Depositing organization: Oregon State University. Publication: Ideal Bioorthogonal Reactions Using A Site-Specifically Encoded Tetrazine Amino Acid. Blizzard RJ, Backus DR, Brown W, Bazewicz CG, Li Y, Mehl RA. J Am Chem Soc. 2015 Aug 19;137(32):10044-7. doi: 10.1021/jacs.5b03275. Epub 2015 Aug 10. PubMed 26237426.
Backbone
  Vector backbone: pDule2
  Backbone size w/o insert (bp): 5400
  Total vector size (bp): 6300
  Vector type: Bacterial Expression
Growth in bacteria
  Bacterial resistance: Spectinomycin, 50 μg/mL
  Growth temperature: 37°C
  Growth strain: DH5alpha
  Copy number: Low Copy
Gene/Insert
  Gene/Insert name: Tetrazine2.0 tRNA synthetase and cognate amber suppressing tRNA derived from M. jannaschii Tyrosine synthetase/tRNA system (alt name: Tet2.0 synthetase)
  Species: Methanocaldococcus jannaschii
  Insert size (bp): 921
  Mutation: Y32G L65Q F108S Q109D D158S L162N
  Promoter: lpp (constitutive)
  Cloning method: Restriction Enzyme; 5′ cloning site NcoI (not destroyed); 3′ cloning site KpnI (not destroyed)
  Sequencing primers: 5′ CGTCACTGCGTCTTTTACTG
Terms and licenses: Academic/Nonprofit Terms; Industry Terms: Not Available to Industry
How to cite: pDule2-Tet2.0 was a gift from Ryan Mehl (Addgene plasmid # 85497 ; http://n2t.net/addgene:85497 ; RRID:Addgene_85497)
