[The description below was written by a language model from this plasmid's Addgene catalogue record and pLannotate feature annotations shown in this document.]
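Description:
pDule2-Tet2.0 is a low-copy bacterial expression plasmid built on the pDule2 backbone that supplies the orthogonal translation machinery needed to incorporate the non-canonical amino acid Tetrazine 2.0 into proteins in E. coli. It replicates from a p15A origin, which is compatible with ColE1-type plasmids and therefore allows it to be maintained alongside a separate expression vector carrying the target gene. Selection is by spectinomycin, conferred by an aadA (SmR) aminoglycoside adenylyltransferase gene. The annotation also finds several tetracycline-resistance fragments, small pieces of CmR, rop, bom, lacI and lacZα, and an araC gene with a partial araBAD promoter. Apart from araC, these appear to be backbone remnants, and the record assigns none of them a function.

The payload is an evolved variant of the Methanocaldococcus jannaschii tyrosyl-tRNA synthetase carrying six substitutions (Y32G, L65Q, F108S, Q109D, D158S, L162N), which the record describes as a Tetrazine 2.0 synthetase. It was cloned between NcoI and KpnI sites and is expressed from the constitutive lpp promoter according to the catalogue entry, although that promoter was not picked up in the feature table. An rrnB T1 terminator lies downstream. A tRNA gene annotated on the opposite strand, next to a bacterial terminator fragment, corresponds to the cognate amber-suppressing tRNA. Together the pair decodes an in-frame TAG codon in a co-expressed gene as the tetrazine amino acid, giving site-specific installation of a bioorthogonal reactive handle for protein labelling. The sequenced record is 7,003 nt, somewhat larger than the roughly 6,300 bp stated in the catalogue.
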