Features (pLannotate 1.2.2; 25 found; start..end, strand, type, name):
     36..79      +  CDS            lacI (fragment): lac repressor; lacI; The lac repressor binds to the lac operator to inhibit transcription in E. coli. This inhibition can be relieved by adding lactose or isopropyl-β-D-thiogalactopyranoside (IPTG).
    194..1111    +  CDS            tyrS: SYY_METJA - Experimental evidence at protein level: Swiss-Prot protein existence level 1. Catalyzes the attachment of tyrosine to tRNA(Tyr) in a two- step reaction: tyrosine is first activated by ATP to form Tyr-AMP and then transferred to the acceptor end of tRNA(Tyr). From Methanocaldococcus jannaschii (strain ATCC 43067 / DSM 2661 / JAL-1 / JCM 10045 / NBRC 100440) (Methanococcus jannaschii).
   1206..1223    +  CDS            capTEV™ (fragment): composite tag for in vivo biotinylation, TEV protease cleavage, and 6xHis tagging
   1330..1445    +  ncRNA          5S rRNA: Accession: RF00001 - 5S ribosomal RNA
   1449..1535    +  terminator     rrnB T1 terminator: Escherichia coli rrnB; transcription terminator T1 from the E. coli rrnB gene
   1544..1614    +  mobile_element IS1 (fragment): prokaryotic transposable element IS1
   1733..1788    -  rep_origin     RSF ori (fragment): Plasmids containing the RSF 1030 origin of replication can be propagated in E. coli cells that contain additional plasmids with compatible origins.
   1876..2421    -  rep_origin     p15A ori: Plasmids containing the medium-copy-number p15A origin of replication can be propagated in E. coli cells that contain a second plasmid with the ColE1 origin.
   2533..2551    +  promoter       tet promoter (fragment): E. coli promoter for tetracycline efflux protein gene
   2572..2663    +  promoter       AmpR promoter: bla
   2664..3455    +  CDS            SmR: aminoglycoside adenylyltransferase (Murphy, 1985); aadA; confers resistance to spectinomycin and streptomycin
   3568..4469    +  CDS            TcR (fragment): tetracycline efflux protein; tet; confers resistance to tetracycline
   4624..4721    +  CDS            TcR (fragment): tetracycline efflux protein; tet; confers resistance to tetracycline
   4721..4808    -  CDS            lacZα (fragment): LacZα fragment of β-galactosidase; lacZ fragment
   4816..4845    -  terminator     bacterial terminator (fragment): putative bacterial transcription terminator
   4854..4927    -  ncRNA          tRNA: Accession: RF00005 - tRNA
   5024..5067    -  CDS            lacI (fragment): lac repressor; lacI; The lac repressor binds to the lac operator to inhibit transcription in E. coli. This inhibition can be relieved by adding lactose or isopropyl-β-D-thiogalactopyranoside (IPTG).
   5127..5220    +  CDS            TcR (fragment): tetracycline efflux protein; tet; confers resistance to tetracycline
   5217..5274    -  CDS            TcR (fragment): tetracycline efflux protein; tet; confers resistance to tetracycline
   5261..5359    +  CDS            YPB2_ECOLX (fragment): Protein predicted: Swiss-Prot protein existence level 4. From Escherichia coli.
   5657..5686    -  CDS            CmR (fragment): chloramphenicol acetyltransferase confers resistance to chloramphenicol
   5687..5705    -  misc_feature   bom (fragment): basis of mobility region from pBR322
   5807..5847    -  CDS            rop (fragment): Rop protein, which maintains plasmids at low copy number; rop
   5969..6847    -  CDS            araC: L-arabinose regulatory protein; araC
   6874..6957    +  promoter       araBAD promoter (fragment): araBAD; promoter of the L-arabinose operon of E. coli; the araC regulatory gene is transcribed in the opposite direction (Guzman et al., 1995)
>Addgene plasmid #85497 | pDule2-Tet2.0 | addgene full sequence | sequence record 169854 | Addgene NGS Result
AACTCAGAATAAGAAATGAGGCCGCTCATGGCGTTCTGTTGCCCGTCTCACCGGTGAAAAGAAAAACAAC
CCTGGCGCCGCTTCTTTGAGCGAACGATCAAAAATAAGTGGCGCCCCATCAAAAAAATATTCTCAACATA
AAAAACTTTGTGTAATACTTGTAACGCTGAGTTTACGCTTTGAGGAATCCCCCATGGACGAATTTGAAAT
GATAAAGAGAAACACATCTGAAATTATCAGCGAGGAAGAGTTAAGAGAGGTTTTAAAAAAAGATGAAAAA
TCTGCTGGGATAGGTTTTGAACCAAGTGGTAAAATACATTTAGGGCATTATCTCCAAATAAAAAAGATGA
TTGATTTACAAAATGCTGGATTTGATATAATTATACAGTTGGCTGATTTACACGCCTATTTAAACCAGAA
AGGAGAGTTGGATGAGATTAGAAAAATAGGAGATTATAACAAAAAAGTTTTTGAAGCAATGGGGTTAAAG
GCAAAATATGTTTATGGAAGTGAATCTGATCTTGATAAGGATTATACACTGAATGTCTATAGATTGGCTT
TAAAAACTACCTTAAAAAGAGCAAGAAGGAGTATGGAACTTATAGCAAGAGAGGATGAAAATCCAAAGGT
TGCTGAAGTTATCTATCCAATAATGCAGGTTAATTCTATTCATTATAATGGCGTTGATGTTGCAGTTGGA
GGGATGGAGCAGAGAAAAATACACATGTTAGCAAGGGAGCTTTTACCAAAAAAGGTTGTTTGTATTCACA
ACCCTGTCTTAACGGGTTTGGATGGAGAAGGAAAGATGAGTTCTTCAAAAGGGAATTTTATAGCTGTTGA
TGACTCTCCAGAAGAGATTAGGGCTAAGATAAAGAAAGCATACTGCCCAGCTGGAGTTGTTGAAGGAAAT
CCAATAATGGAGATAGCTAAATACTTCCTTGAATATCCTTTAACCATAAAAAGGCCAGAAAAATTTGGTG
GAGATTTGACAGTTAATAGCTATGAGGAGTTAGAGAGTTTATTTAAAAATAAGGAATTGCATCCAATGGA
TTTAAAAAATGCTGTAGCTGAAGAACTTATAAAGATTTTAGAGCCAATTAGAAAGAGATTATAACTGCAG
TTTCAAACGGGTACCATATGGGAATTCGAAGCTTGGGCCCGAACAAAAACTCATCTCAGAAGAGGATCTG
AATAGCGCCGTCGACCATCATCATCATCATCATTGAGTTTAAACGGTCTCCAGCTTGGCTGTTTTGGCGG
ATGAGAGAAGATTTTCAGCCTGATACAGATTAAATCAGAACGCAGAAGCGGTCTGATAAAACAGAATTTG
CCTGGCGGCAGTAGCGCGGTGGTCCCACCTGACCCCATGCCGAACTCAGAAGTGAAACGCCGTAGCGCCG
ATGGTAGTGTGGGGTCTCCCCATGCGAGAGTAGGGAACTGCCAGGCATCAAATAAAACGAAAGGCTCAGT
CGAAAGACTGGGCCTTTCGTTTTATCTGTTGTTTGTCGGTGAACGCTCTCCTGAGTAGGACAAATCCGCC
GGGAGCTGTCCCTCCTGTTCAGCTACTGACGGGGTGGTGCGTAACGGCAAAAGCACCGCCGGACATCAGC
GCTAGCGGAGTGTATACTGGCTTACTATGTTGGCACTGATGAGGGTGTCAGTGAAGTGCTTCATGTGGCA
GGAGAAAAAAGGCTGCACCGGTGCGTCAGCAGAATATGTGATACAGGATATATTCCGCTTCCTCGCTCAC
TGACTCGCTACGCTCGGTCGTTCGACTGCGGCGAGCGGAAATGGCTTACGAACGGGGCGGAGATTTCCTG
GAAGATGCCAGGAAGATACTTAACAGGGAAGTGAGAGGGCCGCGGCAAAGCCGTTTTTCCATAGGCTCCG
CCCCCCTGACAAGCATCACGAAATCTGACGCTCAAATCAGTGGTGGCGAAACCCGACAGGACTATAAAGA
TACCAGGCGTTTCCCCCTGGCGGCTCCCTCGTGCGCTCTCCTGTTCCTGCCTTTCGGTTTACCGGTGTCA
TTCCGCTGTTATGGCCGCGTTTGTCTCATTCCACGCCTGACACTCAGTTCCGGGTAGGCAGTTCGCTCCA
AGCTGGACTGTATGCACGAACCCCCCGTTCAGTCCGACCGCTGCGCCTTATCCGGTAACTATCGTCTTGA
GTCCAACCCGGAAAGACATGCAAAAGCACCACTGGCAGCAGCCACTGGTAATTGATTTAGAGGAGTTAGT
CTTGAAGTCATGCGCCGGTTAAGGCTAAACTGAAAGGACAAGTTTTGGTGACTGCGCTCCTCCAAGCCAG
TTACCTCGGTTCAAAGAGTTGGTAGCTCAGAGAACCTTCGAAAAACCGCCCTGCAAGGCGGTTTTTTCGT
TTTCAGAGCAAGAGATTACGCGCAGACCAAAACGATCTCAAGAAGATCATCTTATTAATCAGATAAAATA
TTTCTAGATTTCAGTGCAATTTATCTCTTCAAATGTAGCACCTGAAGTCAGCCCCATACGATATAAGTTG
TAATTCTCATGTTTGACAGCTTATCATCGATGCGACCGAGTGAGCTAGCTATTTGTTTATTTTTCTAAAT
ACATTCAAATATGTATCCGCTCATGAGACAATAACCCTGATAAATGCTTCAATAATATTGAAAAAGGAAG
AGTATGAGGGAAGCGGTGATCGCCGAAGTATCGACTCAACTATCAGAGGTAGTTGGCGTCATCGAGCGCC
ATCTCGAACCGACGTTGCTGGCCGTACATTTGTACGGCTCCGCAGTGGATGGCGGCCTGAAGCCACACAG
TGATATTGATTTGCTGGTTACGGTGACCGTAAGGCTTGATGAAACAACGCGGCGAGCTTTGATCAACGAC
CTTTTGGAAACTTCGGCTTCCCCTGGAGAGAGCGAGATTCTCCGCGCTGTAGAAGTCACCATTGTTGTGC
ACGACGACATCATTCCGTGGCGTTATCCAGCTAAGCGCGAACTGCAATTTGGAGAATGGCAGCGCAATGA
CATTCTTGCAGGTATCTTCGAGCCAGCCACGATCGACATTGATCTGGCTATCTTGCTGACAAAAGCAAGA
GAACATAGCGTTGCCTTGGTAGGTCCAGCGGCGGAGGAACTCTTTGATCCGGTTCCTGAACAGGATCTAT
TTGAGGCGCTAAATGAAACCTTAACGCTATGGAACTCGCCGCCCGACTGGGCTGGCGATGAGCGAAATGT
AGTGCTTACGTTGTCCCGCATTTGGTACAGCGCAGTAACCGGCAAAATCGCGCCGAAGGATGTCGCTGCC
GACTGGGCAATGGAGCGCCTGCCGGCCCAGTATCAGCCCGTCATACTTGAAGCTAGACAGGCTTATCTTG
GACAAGAAGAAGATCGCTTGGCCTCGCGCGCAGATCAGTTGGAAGAATTTGTCCACTACGTGAAAGGCGA
GATCACCAAGGTAGTCGGCAAATAATGTCTAACAATTCGTTCAAGCCGAGGGGCCGCAAGATCCGGCCAC
GATGACCCGGTCGTCGGTTCAGGGCAGGGTCGTTAAATAGCCGCTTATGTCTATTGCTGGTTTACCGGGA
TCCTCTACGCCGGACGCATCGTGGCCGGCATCACCGGCGCCACAGGTGCGGTTGCTGGCGCCTATATCGC
CGACATCACCGATGGGGAAGATCGGGCTCGCCACTTCGGGCTCATGAGCGCTTGTTTCGGCGTGGGTATG
GTGGCAGGCCCCGTGGCCGGGGGACTGTTGGGCGCCATCTCCTTGCATGCACCATTCCTTGCGGCGGCGG
TGCTCAACGGCCTCAACCTACTACTGGGCTGCTTCCTAATGCAGGAGTCGCATAAGGGAGAGCGTCGACC
GATGCCCTTGAGAGCCTTCAACCCAGTCAGCTCCTTCCGGTGGGCGCGGGGCATGACTATCGTCGCCGCA
CTTATGACTGTCTTCTTTATCATGCAACTCGTAGGACAGGTGCCGGCAGCGCTCTGGGTCATTTTCGGCG
AGGACCGCTTTCGCTGGAGCGCGACGATGATCGGCCTGTCGCTTGCGGTATTCGGAATCTTGCACGCCCT
CGCTCAAGCCTTCGTCACTGGTCCCGCCACCAAACGTTTCGGCGAGAAGCAGGCCATTATCGCCGGCATG
GCGGCCGACGCGCTGGGCTACGTCTTGCTGGCGTTCGCGACGCGAGGCTGGATGGCCTTCCCCATTATGA
TTCTTCTCGCTTCCGGCGGCATCGGGATGCCCGCGTTGCAGGCCATGCTGTCCAGGCAGGTAGATGACGA
CCATCAGGGACAGCTTCAAGGATCGCTCGCGGCTCTTACCAGCCTAACTTCGATCATTGGACCGCTGATC
GTCACGGCGATTTATGCCGCCTCGGCGAGCACATGGAACGGGTTGGCATGGATTGTAGGCGCCGCCCTAT
ACCTTGTCTGCCTCCCCGCGTTGCGTCGCGGTGCATGGAGCCGGGCCACCTCGACCTGAATGGAAGCCGG
CGGCACCTCGCTAACGGATTCACCACTCCAAGAATTGGAGCCAATCAATTCTTGCGGAGAACTGTGAATG
CGCAAACCAACCCTTGGCAGAACATATCCATCGCGTCCGCCATCTCCAGCAGCCGCACGCGGCGCATCTC
GGGCTCCTTGCATGCACCATTCCTTGCGGCGGCGGTGCTCAACGGCCTCAACCTACTACTGGGCTGCTTC
CTAATGCAGGAGTCGCATAAGGGAGAGCGTCTGGCGAAAGGGGGATGTGCTGCAAGGCGATTAAGTTGGG
TAACGCCAGGGTTTTCCCAGTCACGACGTTGTAAAACGACGGCCAGTGCCAAGCTTAAAAAAAATCCTTA
GCTTTCGCTAAGGATCTGCAGTGGTCCGGCGGGCCGGATTTGAACCAGCGCCATGCGGATTTAGAGTCCG
CCGTTCTGCCCTGCTGAACTACCGCCGGGAATTCAGCGTTACAAGTATTACACAAAGTTTTTTATGTTGA
GAATATTTTTTTGATGGGGCGCCACTTATTTTTGATCGTTCGCTCAAAGAAGCGGCGCCAGGGTTGTTTT
TCTTTTCACCAGTGAGACGGGCAACAGAACGCCATGAGCGGCCTCATTTCTTATTCTGAGTTACAACAGT
CCGCACCGCTGCCGGTAGCTCCTTCCGGTGGGCGCGGGGCATGACTATCGTCGCCGCACTTATGACTGTC
TTCTTTATCATGCAACTCGTAGGACAGGTGCCGGCAGCGCCCAACAGTCCCCCGGCCACGGGGCCTGCCA
CCATACCCACGCCGAAACAAGCGCCCTGCACCATTATGTTCCGGATCTGCATCGCAGGATGCTGCTGGCT
ACCCTGTGGAACACCTACATCTGTATTAACGAAGCGCTAACCGTTTTTATCATGCTCTGGGAGGCAGAAT
AAATGATCATATCGTCAATTATTACCTCCACGGGGAGAGCCTGAGCAAACTGGCCTCAGGCATTTGAGAA
GCACACGGTCACACTGCTTCCGGTAGTCAATAAACCGGTAAACCAGCAATAGACATAAGCGGCTATTTAA
CGACCCTGCCCTGAACCGACGACCGGGTCGAATTTGCTTTCGAATTTCTGCCATTCATCCGCTTATTATC
ACTTATTCAGGCGTAGCAACCAGGCGTTTAAGGGCACCAATAACTGCCTTAAAAAAATTACGCCCCGCCC
TGCCACTCATCGCAGTTGACTGGGTCATGGCTGCGCCCCGACACCCGCCAACACCCGCTGACGCGCCCTG
ACGGGCTTGTCTGCTCCCGGCATCCGCTTACAGACAAGCTGTGACCGTCTCCGGGAGCTGCATGTGTCAG
AGGTTTTCACCGTCATCACCGAAACGCGCGAGGCAGCAGATCAATTCGCGCGCGAAGGCGAAGCGGCATG
CATAATGTGCCTGTCAAATGGACGAAGCAGGGATTCTGCAAACCCTATGCTACTCCGTCAAGCCGTCAAT
TGTCTGATTCGTTACCAATTATGACAACTTGACGGCTACATCATTCACTTTTTCTTCACAACCGGCACGG
AACTCGCTCGGGCTGGCCCCGGTGCATTTTTTAAATACCCGCGAGAAATAGAGTTGATCGTCAAAACCAA
CATTGCGACCGACGGTGGCGATAGGCATCCGGGTGGTGCTCAAAAGCAGCTTCGCCTGGCTGATACGTTG
GTCCTCGCGCCAGCTTAAGACGCTAATCCCTAACTGCTGGCGGAAAAGATGTGACAGACGCGACGGCGAC
AAGCAAACATGCTGTGCGACGCTGGCGATATCAAAATTGCTGTCTGCCAGGTGATCGCTGATGTACTGAC
AAGCCTCGCGTACCCGATTATCCATCGGTGGATGGAGCGACTCGTTAATCGCTTCCATGCGCCGCAGTAA
CAATTGCTCAAGCAGATTTATCGCCAGCAGCTCCGAATAGCGCCCTTCCCCTTGCCCGGCGTTAATGATT
TGCCCAAACAGGTCGCTGAAATGCGGCTGGTGCGCTTCATCCGGGCGAAAGAACCCCGTATTGGCAAATA
TTGACGGCCAGTTAAGCCATTCATGCCAGTAGGCGCGCGGACGAAAGTAAACCCACTGGTGATACCATTC
GCGAGCCTCCGGATGACGACCGTAGTGATGAATCTCTCCTGGCGGGAACAGCAAAATATCACCCGGTCGG
CAAACAAATTCTCGTCCCTGATTTTTCACCACCCCCTGACCGCGAATGGTGAGATTGAGAATATAACCTT
TCATTCCCAGCGGTCGGTCGATAAAAAAATCGAGATAACCGTTGGCCTCAATCGGCGTTAAACCCGCCAC
CAGATGGGCATTAAACGAGTATCCCGGCAGCAGGGGATCATTTTGCGCTTCAGCCATACTTTTCATACTC
CCGCCATTCAGAGAAGAAACCAATTGTCCATATTGCATCAGACATTGCCGTCACTGCGTCTTTTACTGGC
TCTTCTCGCTAACCAAACCGGTAACCCGGGACCAAGTTTACTCATATATACGGACAGCGGTGCGGACTGT
TGT
